>Addgene plasmid #73797 | lenti sgRNA(MS2)_puro optimized backbone | addgene full sequence | sequence record 196924 | Addgene NGS Result
CCTTCGCCCTCAGACGAGTCGGATCTCCCTTTGGGCCGCCTCCCCGCGTCGACTTTAAGACCAATGACTT
ACAAGGCAGCTGTAGATCTTAGCCACTTTTTAAAAGAAAAGGGGGGACTGGAAGGGCTAATTCACTCCCA
ACGAAGACAAGATCTGCTTTTTGCTTGTACTGGGTCTCTCTGGTTAGACCAGATCTGAGCCTGGGAGCTC
TCTGGCTAACTAGGGAACCCACTGCTTAAGCCTCAATAAAGCTTGCCTTGAGTGCTTCAAGTAGTGTGTG
CCCGTCTGTTGTGTGACTCTGGTAACTAGAGATCCCTCAGACCCTTTTAGTCAGTGTGGAAAATCTCTAG
CAGTACGTATAGTAGTTCATGTCATCTTATTATTCAGTATTTATAACTTGCAAAGAAATGAATATCAGAG
AGTGAGAGGAACTTGTTTATTGCAGCTTATAATGGTTACAAATAAAGCAATAGCATCACAAATTTCACAA
ATAAAGCATTTTTTTCACTGCATTCTAGTTGTGGTTTGTCCAAACTCATCAATGTATCTTATCATGTCTG
GCTCTAGCTATCCCGCCCCTAACTCCGCCCATCCCGCCCCTAACTCCGCCCAGTTCCGCCCATTCTCCGC
CCCATGGCTGACTAATTTTTTTTATTTATGCAGAGGCCGAGGCCGCCTCGGCCTCTGAGCTATTCCAGAA
GTAGTGAGGAGGCTTTTTTGGAGGCCTAGGGACGTACCCAATTCGCCCTATAGTGAGTCGTATTACGCGC
GCTCACTGGCCGTCGTTTTACAACGTCGTGACTGGGAAAACCCTGGCGTTACCCAACTTAATCGCCTTGC
AGCACATCCCCCTTTCGCCAGCTGGCGTAATAGCGAAGAGGCCCGCACCGATCGCCCTTCCCAACAGTTG
CGCAGCCTGAATGGCGAATGGG
[124 nt withheld, positions 933-1056]
C
[91 nt withheld, positions 1058-1148]
A
[49 nt withheld, positions 1150-1198]
CCTTTGACGTTGGAGTCCACGTTCTTT
[37 nt withheld, positions 1226-1262]
ACCCTATCTCGGTCTATTCTTTTGATTTATAAGGGATTTTGCCGATTTCGGCCTATTGGTTAAAAAATGA
GCTGATTTAACAAAAATTTAACGCGAATTTTAACAAAATATTAACGCTTACAATTTAGGTGGCACTTTTC
GGGGAAATGTGCGCGGAACCCCTATTTGTTTATTTTTCTAAATACATTCAAATATGTATCCGCTCATGAG
ACAATAACCCTGATAAATGCTTCAATAATATTGAAAAAGGAAGAGTATGAGTATTCAACATTTCCGTGTC
GCCCTTATTCCCTTTTTTGCGGCATTTTGCCTTCCTGTTTTTGCTCACCCAGAAACGCTGGTGAAAGTAA
AAGATGCTGAAGATCAGTTGGGTGCACGAGTGGGTTACATCGAACTGGATCTCAACAGCGGTAAGATCCT
TGAGAGTTTTCGCCCCGAAGAACGTTTTCCAATGATGAGCACTTTTAAAGTTCTGCTATGTGGCGCGGTA
TTATCCCGTATTGACGCCGGGCAAGAGCAACTCGGTCGCCGCATACACTATTCTCAGAATGACTTGGTTG
AGTACTCACCAGTCACAGAAAAGCATCTTACGGATGGCATGACAGTAAGAGAATTATGCAGTGCTGCCAT
AACCATGAGTGATAACACTGCGGCCAACTTACTTCTGACAACGATCGGAGGACCGAAGGAGCTAACCGCT
TTTTTGCACAACATGGGGGATCATGTAACTCGCCTTGATCGTTGGGAACCGGAGCTGAATGAAGCCATAC
CAAACGACGAGCGTGACACCACGATGCCTGTAGCAATGGCAACAACGTTGCGCAAACTATTAACTGGCGA
ACTACTTACTCTAGCTTCCCGGCAACAATTAATAGACTGGATGGAGGCGGATAAAGTTGCAGGACCACTT
CTGCGCTCGGCCCTTCCGGCTGGCTGGTTTATTGCTGATAAATCTGGAGCCGGTGAGCGTGGGTCTCGCG
GTATCATTGCAGCACTGGGGCCAGATGGTAAGCCCTCCCGTATCGTAGTTATCTACACGACGGGGAGTCA
GGCAACTATGGATGAACGAAATAGACAGATCGCTGAGATAGGTGCCTCACTGATTAAGCATTGGTAACTG
TCAGACCAAGTTTACTCATATATACTTTAGATTGATTTAAAACTTCATTTTTAATTTAAAAGGATCTAGG
TGAAGATCCTTTTTGATAATCTCATGACCAAAATCCCTTAACGTGAGTTTTCGTTCCACTGAGCGTCAGA
CCCCGTAGAAAAGATCAAAGGATCTTCTTGAGATCCTTTTTTTCTGCGCGTAATCTGCTGCTTGCAAACA
AAAAAACCACCGCTACCAGCGGTGGTTTGTTTGCCGGATCAAGAGCTACCAACTCTTTTTCCGAAGGTAA
CTGGCTTCAGCAGAGCGCAGATACCAAATACTGTTCTTCTAGTGTAGCCGTAGTTAGGCCACCACTTCAA
GAACTCTGTAGCACCGCCTACATACCTCGCTCTGCTAATCCTGTTACCAGTGGCTGCTGCCAGTGGCGAT
AAGTCGTGTCTTACCGGGTTGGACTCAAGACGATAGTTACCGGATAAGGCGCAGCGGTCGGGCTGAACGG
GGGGTTCGTGCACACAGCCCAGCTTGGAGCGAACGACCTACACCGAACTGAGATACCTACAGCGTGAGCT
ATGAGAAAGCGCCACGCTTCCCGAAGGGAGAAAGGCGGACAGGTATCCGGTAAGCGGCAGGGTCGGAACA
GGAGAGCGCACGAGGGAGCTTCCAGGGGGAAACGCCTGGTATCTTTATAGTCCTGTCGGGTTTCGCCACC
TCTGACTTGAGCGTCGATTTTTGTGATGCTCGTCAGGGGGGCGGAGCCTATGGAAAAACGCCAGCAACGC
GGCCTTTTTACGGTTCCTGGCCTTTTGCTGGCCTTTTGCTCACATGTTCTTTCCTGCGTTATCCCCTGAT
TCTGTGGATAACCGTATTACCGCCTTTGAGTGAGCTGATACCGCTCGCCGCAGCCGAACGACCGAGCGCA
GCGAGTCAGTGAGCGAGGAAGCGGAAGAGCGCCCAATACGCAAACCGCCTCTCCCCGCGCGTTGGCCGAT
TCATTAATGCAGCTGGCACGACAGGTTTCCCGACTGGAAAGCGGGCAGTGAGCGCAACGCAATTAATGTG
AGTTAGCTCACTCATTAGGCACCCCAGGCTTTACACTTTATGCTTCCGGCTCGTATGTTGTGTGGAATTG
TGAGCGGATAACAATTTCACACAGGAAACAGCTATGACCATGATTACGCCAAGCGCGCAATTAACCCTCA
CTAAAGGGAACAAAAGCTGGAGCTGCAAGCTTAATGTAGTCTTATGCAATACTCTTGTAGTCTTGCAACA
TGGTAACGATGAGTTAGCAACATGCCTTACAAGGAGAGAAAAAGCACCGTGCATGCCGATTGGTGGAAGT
AAGGTGGTACGATCGTGCCTTATTAGGAAGGCAACAGACGGGTCTGACATGGATTGGACGAACCACTGAA
TTGCCGCATTGCAGAGATATTGTATTTAAGTGCCTAGCTCGATACATAAACGGGTCTCTCTGGTTAGACC
AGATCTGAGCCTGGGAGCTCTCTGGCTAACTAGGGAACCCACTGCTTAAGCCTCAATAAAGCTTGCCTTG
AGTGCTTCAAGTAGTGTGTGCCCGTCTGTTGTGTGACTCTGGTAACTAGAGATCCCTCAGACCCTTTTAG
TCAGTGTGGAAAATCTCTAGCAGTGGCGCCCGAACAGGGACTTGAAAGCGAAAGGGAAACCAGAGGAGCT
CTCTCGACGCAGGACTCGGCTTGCTGAAGCGCGCACGGCAAGAGGCGAGGGGCGGCGACTGGTGAGTACG
CCAAAAATTTTGACTAGCGGAGGCTAGAAGGAGAGAGATGGGTGCGAGAGCGTCAGTATTAAGCGGGGGA
GAATTAGATCGCGATGGGAAAAAATTCGGTTAAGGCCAGGGGGAAAGAAAAAATATAAATTAAAACATAT
AGTATGGGCAAGCAGGGAGCTAGAACGATTCGCAGTTAATCCTGGCCTGTTAGAAACATCAGAAGGCTGT
AGACAAATACTGGGACAGCTACAACCATCCCTTCAGACAGGATCAGAAGAACTTAGATCATTATATAATA
CAGTAGCAACCCTCTATTGTGTGCATCAAAGGATAGAGATAAAAGACACCAAGGAAGCTTTAGACAAGAT
AGAGGAAGAGCAAAACAAAAGTAAGACCACCGCACAGCAAGCGGCCGCTGATCTTCAGACCTGGAGGAGG
AGATATGAGGGACAATTGGAGAAGTGAATTATATAAATATAAAGTAGTAAAAATTGAACCATTAGGAGTA
GCACCCACCAAGGCAAAGAGAAGAGTGGTGCAGAGAGAAAAAAGAGCAGTGGGAATAGGAGCTTTGTTCC
TTGGGTTCTTGGGAGCAGCAGGAAGCACTATGGGCGCAGCGTCAATGACGCTGACGGTACAGGCCAGACA
ATTATTGTCTGGTATAGTGCAGCAGCAGAACAATTTGCTGAGGGCTATTGAGGCGCAACAGCATCTGTTG
CAACTCACAGTCTGGGGCATCAAGCAGCTCCAGGCAAGAATCCTGGCTGTGGAAAGATACCTAAAGGATC
AACAGCTCCTGGGGATTTGGGGTTGCTCTGGAAAACTCATTTGCACCACTGCTGTGCCTTGGAATGCTAG
TTGGAGTAATAAATCTCTGGAACAGATTTGGAATCACACGACCTGGATGGAGTGGGACAGAGAAATTAAC
AATTACACAAGCTTAATACACTCCTTAATTGAAGAATCGCAAAACCAGCAAGAAAAGAATGAACAAGAAT
TATTGGAATTAGATAAATGGGCAAGTTTGTGGAATTGGTTTAACATAACAAATTGGCTGTGGTATATAAA
ATTATTCATAATGATAGTAGGAGGCTTGGTAGGTTTAAGAATAGTTTTTGCTGTACTTTCTATAGTGAAT
AGAGTTAGGCAGGGATATTCACCATTATCGTTTCAGACCCACCTCCCAACCCCGAGGGGACCCAGAGAGG
GCCTATTTCCCATGATTCCTTCATATTTGCATATACGATACAAGGCTGTTAGAGAGATAATTAGAATTAA
TTTGACTGTAAACACAAAGATATTAGTACAAAATACGTGACGTAGAAAGTAATAATTTCTTGGGTAGTTT
GCAGTTTTAAAATTATGTTTTAAAATGGACTATCATATGCTTACCGTAACTTGAAAGTATTTCGATTTCT
TGGCTTTATATATCTTGTGGAAAGGACGAAACACCCGAGACGGGATACCGTCTCTGTTTTAGAGCTAGGC
CAACATGAGGATCACCCATGTCTGCAGGGCCTAGCAAGTTAAAATAAGGCTAGTCCGTTATCAACTTGGC
CAACATGAGGATCACCCATGTCTGCAGGGCCAAGTGGCACCGAGTCGGTGCTTTTTTGGATCCAAGCTTG
GCGTAACTAGATCTTGAGACAAATGGCAGTATTCATCCACAATTTTAAAAGAAAAGGGGGGATTGGGGGG
TACAGTGCAGGGGAAAGAATAGTAGACATAATAGCAACAGACATACAAACTAAAGAATTACAAAAACAAA
TTACAAAAATTCAAAATTTTCGGGTTTATTACAGGGACAGCAGAGATCCACTTTGGCGCCGGCTCGAGGG
GGCCCGGGTGCAAAGATGGATAAAGTTTTAAACAGAGAGGAATCTTTGCAGCTAATGGACCTTCTAGGTC
TTGAAAGGAGTGGGAATTGGCTCCGGTGCCCGTCAGTGGGCAGAGCGCACATCGCCCACAGTCCCCGAGA
AGTTGGGGGGAGGGGTCGGCAATTGATCCGGTGCCTAGAGAAGGTGGCGCGGGGTAAACTGGGAAAGTGA
TGTCGTGTACTGGCTCCGCCTTTTTCCCGAGGGTGGGGGAGAACCGTATATAAGTGCAGTAGTCGCCGTG
AACGTTCTTTTTCGCAACGGGTTTGCCGCCAGAACACAGGTAAGTGCCGTGTGTGGTTCCCGCGGGCCTG
GCCTCTTTACGGGTTATGGCCCTTGCGTGCCTTGAATTACTTCCACCTGGCTGCAGTACGTGATTCTTGA
TCCCGAGCTTCGGGTTGGAAGTGGGTGGGAGAGTTCGAGGCCTTGCGCTTAAGGAGCCCCTTCGCCTCGT
GCTTGAGTTGAGGCCTGGCCTGGGCGCTGGGGCCGCCGCGTGCGAATCTGGTGGCACCTTCGCGCCTGTC
TCGCTGCTTTCGATAAGTCTCTAGCCATTTAAAATTTTTGATGACCTGCTGCGACGCTTTTTTTCTGGCA
AGATAGTCTTGTAAATGCGGGCCAAGATCTGCACACTGGTATTTCGGTTTTTGGGGCCGCGGGCGGCGAC
GGGGCCCGTGCGTCCCAGCGCACATGTTCGGCGAGGCGGGGCCTGCGAGCGCGGCCACCGAGAATCGGAC
GGGGGTAGTCTCAAGCTGGCCGGCCTGCTCTGGTGCCTGGCCTCGCGCCGCCGTGTATCGCCCCGCCCTG
GGCGGCAAGGCTGGCCCGGTCGGCACCAGTTGCGTGAGCGGAAAGATGGCCGCTTCCCGGCCCTGCTGCA
GGGAGCTCAAAATGGAGGACGCGGCGCTCGGGAGAGCGGGCGGGTGAGTCACCCACACAAAGGAAAAGGG
CCTTTCCGTCCTCAGCCGTCGCTTCATGTGACTCCACGGAGTACCGGGCGCCGTCCAGGCACCTCGATTA
GTTCTCGAGCTTTTGGAGTACGTCGTCTTTAGGTTGGGGGGAGGGGTTTTATGCGATGGAGTTTCCCCAC
ACTGAGTGGGTGGAGACTGAAGTTAGGCCAGCTTGGCACTTGATGTAATTCTCCTTGGAATTTGCCCTTT
TTGAGTTTGGATCTTGGTTCATTCTCAAGCCTCAGACAGTGGTTCAAAGTTTTTTTCTTCCATTTCAGGT
GTCGTGACGTACGGCCACCATGACCGAGTACAAGCCCACGGTGCGCCTCGCCACCCGCGACGACGTCCCC
AGGGCCGTACGCACCCTCGCCGCCGCGTTCGCCGACTACCCCGCCACGCGCCACACCGTCGATCCGGACC
GCCACATCGAGCGGGTCACCGAGCTGCAAGAACTCTTCCTCACGCGCGTCGGGCTCGACATCGGCAAGGT
GTGGGTCGCGGACGACGGCGCCGCCGTGGCGGTCTGGACCACGCCGGAGAGCGTCGAAGCGGGGGCGGTG
TTCGCCGAGATCGGCCCGCGCATGGCCGAGTTGAGCGGTTCCCGGCTGGCCGCGCAGCAACAGATGGAAG
GCCTCCTGGCGCCGCACCGGCCCAAGGAGCCCGCGTGGTTCCTGGCCACCGTCGGAGTCTCGCCCGACCA
CCAGGGCAAGGGTCTGGGCAGCGCCGTCGTGCTCCCCGGAGTGGAGGCGGCCGAGCGCGCCGGGGTGCCC
GCCTTCCTGGAGACCTCCGCGCCCCGCAACCTCCCCTTCTACGAGCGGCTCGGCTTCACCGTCACCGCCG
ACGTCGAGGTGCCCGAAGGACCGCGCACCTGGTGCATGACCCGCAAGCCCGGTGCCTGAACGCGTTAAGT
CGACAATCAACCTCTGGATTACAAAATTTGTGAAAGATTGACTGGTATTCTTAACTATGTTGCTCCTTTT
ACGCTATGTGGATACGCTGCTTTAATGCCTTTGTATCATGCTATTGCTTCCCGTATGGCTTTCATTTTCT
CCTCCTTGTATAAATCCTGGTTGCTGTCTCTTTATGAGGAGTTGTGGCCCGTTGTCAGGCAACGTGGCGT
GGTGTGCACTGTGTTTGCTGACGCAACCCCCACTGGTTGGGGCATTGCCACCACCTGTCAGCTCCTTTCC
GGGACTTTCGCTTTCCCCCTCCCTATTGCCACGGCGGAACTCATCGCCGCCTGCCTTGCCCGCTGCTGGA
CAGGGGCTCGGCTGTTGGGCACTGACAATTCCGTGGTGTTGTCGGGGAAATCATCGTCCTTTCCTTGGCT
GCTCGCCTGTGTTGCCACCTGGATTCTGCGCGGGACGTCCTTCTGCTACGTCCCTTCGGCCCTCAATCCA
GCGGACCTTCCTTCCCGCGGCCTGCTGCCGGCTCTGCGGCCTCTTCCGCGTCTTCG
Features (pLannotate 1.2.2; 32 found; start..end, strand, type, name):
     98..117     +  misc_feature   cPPT/CTS (fragment): central polypurine tract and central termination sequence of HIV-1
    119..352     +  LTR            3' LTR (ΔU3): self-inactivating 3' long terminal repeat (LTR) from HIV-1
    430..551     +  polyA_signal   SV40 poly(A) signal: SV40 polyadenylation signal
    591..726     +  rep_origin     SV40 ori: SV40 origin of replication
    747..765     -  promoter       T7 promoter: promoter for bacteriophage T7 RNA polymerase
    773..928     +  CDS            lacZα (fragment): LacZα fragment of β-galactosidase; lacZ fragment
    933..1361    +  rep_origin     f1 ori (sequence partly withheld): f1 bacteriophage origin of replication; arrow indicates direction of (+) strand synthesis
   1414..1518    +  promoter       AmpR promoter: bla
   1519..2379    +  CDS            AmpR: β-lactamase; bla; confers resistance to ampicillin, carbenicillin, and related antibiotics
   2550..3138    +  rep_origin     ori: high-copy-number ColE1/pMB1/pBR322/pUC origin of replication
   3321..3413    +  CDS            lacI (fragment): lac repressor; lacI; The lac repressor binds to the lac operator to inhibit transcription in E. coli. This inhibition can be relieved by adding lactose or isopropyl-β-D-thiogalactopyranoside (IPTG).
   3426..3447    +  protein_bind   CAP binding site: CAP binding activates transcription in the presence of cAMP. E. coli catabolite activator protein
   3462..3492    +  promoter       lac promoter: promoter for the E. coli lac operon
   3500..3516    +  protein_bind   lac operator: The lac repressor binds to the lac operator to inhibit transcription in E. coli. This inhibition can be relieved by adding lactose or isopropyl-β-D-thiogalactopyranoside (IPTG). lac repressor encoded by lacI
   3561..3579    +  promoter       T3 promoter: promoter for bacteriophage T3 RNA polymerase
   3607..3833    +  promoter       RSV promoter: Rous sarcoma virus enhancer/promoter
   3834..4014    +  LTR            5' LTR (truncated): truncated 5' long terminal repeat (LTR) from HIV-1
   4061..4186    +  misc_feature   HIV-1 Ψ: packaging signal of human immunodeficiency virus type 1
   4170..4533    +  CDS            HIV-1 gag (fragment): gag protein from human immunodeficiency virus 1; gag
   4679..4912    +  misc_feature   RRE: The Rev response element (RRE) of HIV-1 allows for Rev-dependent mRNA export from the nucleus to the cytoplasm.
   5289..5315    +  CDS            Rev (fragment): human immunodeficiency virus 1 (HIV-1) Rev protein; rev; enhances nuclear export of unspliced and incompletely spliced viral mRNAs
   5319..5559    +  promoter       U6 promoter: RNA polymerase III promoter for human U6 snRNA
   5605..5623    +  misc_RNA       MS2 stem loop: stem loop that binds the bacteriophage MS2 coat protein
   5634..5670    +  misc_RNA       gRNA scaffold (fragment): guide RNA scaffold for the Streptococcus pyogenes CRISPR/Cas9 system
   5675..5693    +  misc_RNA       MS2 stem loop: stem loop that binds the bacteriophage MS2 coat protein
   5704..5723    +  misc_RNA       gRNA scaffold (fragment): guide RNA scaffold for the Streptococcus pyogenes CRISPR/Cas9 system
   5785..5902    +  misc_feature   cPPT/CTS: central polypurine tract and central termination sequence of HIV-1
   5968..6034    +  CDS            small t antigen (fragment): SV40 (simian virus 40) small t antigen
   6060..6271    +  promoter       EF-1α core promoter: core promoter for human elongation factor EF-1α
   6272..7210    +  intron         EF-1α intron A: intron upstream of the start codon of human EF-1α
   7232..7831    +  CDS            PuroR (fragment): puromycin N-acetyltransferase; pac from Streptomyces; confers resistance to puromycin
   7847..47      +  misc_feature   WPRE (across the origin): woodchuck hepatitis virus posttranscriptional regulatory element
