[The description below was written by a language model from this plasmid's Addgene catalogue record, the feature table of its GenBank file and pLannotate feature annotations shown in this document.]
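Description:
lenti sgRNA(MS2)_puro optimized backbone is an empty lentiviral CRISPR guide-RNA cloning vector built on a pLKO backbone and intended for delivery into mammalian cells. In bacteria it is maintained as a high-copy plasmid through a ColE1/pUC-type origin with ampicillin resistance (AmpR); an f1 ori, an SV40 ori and remnants of a lac/lacZα cloning region are also annotated in the backbone. The viral portion follows a third-generation, self-inactivating layout. An RSV promoter drives a truncated HIV-1 5' LTR, followed by the Ψ packaging signal with a gag fragment, the RRE for Rev-dependent export, a cPPT/CTS, a WPRE to boost transcript expression, and a ΔU3 3' LTR.

The payload consists of two expression units. A human U6 RNA polymerase III promoter drives a Streptococcus pyogenes sgRNA scaffold in which MS2 coat protein-binding stem loops have been inserted at the tetraloop and at stem loop 2. According to the record, BsmBI sites allow restriction cloning of spacer sequences, although these sites are not themselves annotated in the feature table. Downstream, the EF-1α core promoter with intron A drives puromycin N-acetyltransferase for selection of transduced cells. The MS2 loops allow the guide RNA to recruit MS2 coat protein fusions. This fits the associated work on genome-scale CRISPR-Cas9 knockout and transcriptional activation screening, where such backbones are used to build individual guides or pooled libraries.

The full sequence record is 8,388 nt, slightly larger than the listed backbone size of 8,162 bp. The two GenBank records cover only short segments spanning the U6–scaffold–EF-1α region and the PuroR region, and they agree with the full annotation.
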