Addgene plasmid #73797: lenti sgRNA(MS2)_puro optimized backbone
Purpose: (Empty Backbone) optimized lenti sgRNA cloning backbone with MS2 loops at tetraloop and stemloop 2 and EF1a-puro resistance marker. Contains BsmBI sites for insertion of spacer sequences.
Depositing lab: Feng Zhang. Depositing organization: Broad Institute. Publication: Genome-scale CRISPR-Cas9 knockout and transcriptional activation screening. Joung J, Konermann S, Gootenberg JS, Abudayyeh OO, Platt RJ, Brigham MD, Sanjana NE, Zhang F. Nat Protoc. 2017 Apr;12(4):828-863. doi: 10.1038/nprot.2017.016. Epub 2017 Mar 23. PubMed 28333914.
Backbone
  Vector backbone: pLKO
  Backbone size (bp): 8162
  Vector type: Mammalian Expression, Lentiviral, CRISPR
  Promoter: U6 and EF1A
  Selectable markers: Puromycin
Growth in bacteria
  Bacterial resistance: Ampicillin, 100 μg/mL
  Growth temperature: 37°C
  Growth strain: NEB Stable
  Copy number: High Copy
Gene/Insert
  Cloning method: Restriction Enzyme
  Sequencing primers: 5′ GAG GGC CTA TTT CCC ATG ATT CCT TCA TAT; 3′ cctagaaggtccattagctgcaaagattcc
Terms and licenses: Academic/Nonprofit Terms; Industry Terms: Not Available to Industry
How to cite: lenti sgRNA(MS2)_puro optimized backbone was a gift from Feng Zhang (Addgene plasmid # 73797 ; http://n2t.net/addgene:73797 ; RRID:Addgene_73797)
