LOCUS       Exported 1058 bp ds-DNA linear SYN 19-MAY-2021
DEFINITION  optimized lenti sgRNA cloning backbone with MS2 loops at tetraloop
            and stemloop 2 and EF1a-puro resistance marker. Contains BsmBI sites
            for insertion of spacer sequences..
ACCESSION   .
VERSION     .
KEYWORDS    lenti sgRNA(MS2)_puro optimized backbone
SOURCE      synthetic DNA construct
  ORGANISM  synthetic DNA construct
REFERENCE   1 (bases 1 to 1058)
  AUTHORS   Joung J, Konermann S, Gootenberg JS, Abudayyeh OO, Platt RJ, Brigham
            MD, Sanjana NE, Zhang F
  TITLE     Genome-scale CRISPR-Cas9 knockout and transcriptional activation
            screening.
  JOURNAL   Nat Protoc. 2017 Apr;12(4):828-863. doi: 10.1038/nprot.2017.016.
            Epub 2017 Mar 23.
  PUBMED    28333914
REFERENCE   2 (bases 1 to 1058)
  AUTHORS   .
  TITLE     Direct Submission
  JOURNAL   Exported May 19, 2021 from SnapGene Server 1.1.58
            http://www.snapgene.com
FEATURES             Location/Qualifiers
     source          1..1058
                     /organism="synthetic DNA construct"
                     /mol_type="other DNA"
     promoter        6..246
                     /label=U6 promoter
                     /note="RNA polymerase III promoter for human U6 snRNA"
     primer_bind     6..26
                     /label=hU6-F
                     /note="Human U6 promoter, forward primer"
     primer_bind     177..196
                     /label=LKO.1 5'
                     /note="Human U6 promoter, forward primer"
     misc_RNA        292..310
                     /label=MS2 stem loop
                     /note="stem loop that binds the bacteriophage MS2 coat
                     protein"
     misc_RNA        362..380
                     /label=MS2 stem loop
                     /note="stem loop that binds the bacteriophage MS2 coat
                     protein"
     misc_feature    472..589
                     /label=cPPT/CTS
                     /note="central polypurine tract and central termination
                     sequence of HIV-1"
     promoter        747..958
                     /label=EF-1-alpha core promoter
                     /note="core promoter for human elongation factor
                     EF-1-alpha"
ORIGIN
        1 ccagagaggg cctatttccc atgattcctt catatttgca tatacgatac aaggctgtta
       61 gagagataat tagaattaat ttgactgtaa acacaaagat attagtacaa aatacgtgac
      121 gtagaaagta ataatttctt gggtagtttg cagttttaaa attatgtttt aaaatggact
      181 atcatatgct taccgtaact tgaaagtatt tcgatttctt ggctttatat atcttgtgga
      241 aaggacgaaa cacccgagac gggataccgt ctctgtttta gagctaggcc aacatgagga
      301 tcacccatgt ctgcagggcc tagcaagtta aaataaggct agtccgttat caacttggcc
      361 aacatgagga tcacccatgt ctgcagggcc aagtggcacc gagtcggtgc ttttttggat
      421 ccaagcttgg cgtaactaga tcttgagaca aatggcagta ttcatccaca attttaaaag
      481 aaaagggggg attggggggt acagtgcagg ggaaagaata gtagacataa tagcaacaga
      541 catacaaact aaagaattac aaaaacaaat tacaaaaatt caaaattttc gggtttatta
      601 cagggacagc agagatccac tttggcgccg gctcgagggg gcccgggtgc aaagatggat
      661 aaagttttaa acagagagga atctttgcag ctaatggacc ttctaggtct tgaaaggagt
      721 gggaattggc tccggtgccc gtcagtgggc agagcgcaca tcgcccacag tccccgagaa
      781 gttgggggga ggggtcggca attgatccgg tgcctagaga aggtggcgcg gggtaaactg
      841 ggaaagtgat gtcgtgtact ggctccgcct ttttcccgag ggtgggggag aaccgtatat
      901 aagtgcagta gtcgccgtga acgttctttt tcgcaacggg tttgccgcca gaacacaggt
      961 aagtgccgtg tgtggttccc gcgggcctgg cctctttacg ggttatggcc cttgcgtgcc
     1021 ttgaattact tccacctggc tgcagtacgt gattcttg
//
