LOCUS       Exported 950 bp ds-DNA linear SYN 19-MAY-2021
DEFINITION  optimized lenti sgRNA cloning backbone with MS2 loops at tetraloop
            and stemloop 2 and EF1a-puro resistance marker. Contains BsmBI sites
            for insertion of spacer sequences..
ACCESSION   .
VERSION     .
KEYWORDS    lenti sgRNA(MS2)_puro optimized backbone
SOURCE      synthetic DNA construct
  ORGANISM  synthetic DNA construct
REFERENCE   1 (bases 1 to 950)
  AUTHORS   Joung J, Konermann S, Gootenberg JS, Abudayyeh OO, Platt RJ, Brigham
            MD, Sanjana NE, Zhang F
  TITLE     Genome-scale CRISPR-Cas9 knockout and transcriptional activation
            screening.
  JOURNAL   Nat Protoc. 2017 Apr;12(4):828-863. doi: 10.1038/nprot.2017.016.
            Epub 2017 Mar 23.
  PUBMED    28333914
REFERENCE   2 (bases 1 to 950)
  AUTHORS   .
  TITLE     Direct Submission
  JOURNAL   Exported May 19, 2021 from SnapGene Server 1.1.58
            http://www.snapgene.com
FEATURES             Location/Qualifiers
     source          1..950
                     /organism="synthetic DNA construct"
                     /mol_type="other DNA"
     CDS             complement(54..653)
                     /codon_start=1
                     /gene="pac from Streptomyces alboniger"
                     /product="puromycin N-acetyltransferase"
                     /label=PuroR
                     /note="confers resistance to puromycin"
                     /translation="MTEYKPTVRLATRDDVPRAVRTLAAAFADYPATRHTVDPDRHIER
                     VTELQELFLTRVGLDIGKVWVADDGAAVAVWTTPESVEAGAVFAEIGPRMAELSGSRLA
                     AQQQMEGLLAPHRPKEPAWFLATVGVSPDHQGKGLGSAVVLPGVEAAERAGVPAFLETS
                     APRNLPFYERLGFTVTADVEVPEGPRTWCMTRKPGA"
     primer_bind     complement(137..157)
                     /label=Puro-F
                     /note="Puromycin resistance gene, forward primer"
     primer_bind     634..653
                     /label=Puro-R
                     /note="Puromycin resistance gene, reverse primer. Also
                     called puro-variant-R"
     intron          675..878
                     /label=EF-1-alpha intron A
                     /note="truncated intron upstream of the start codon of
                     human EF-1-alpha"
     primer_bind     complement(698..718)
                     /label=EF1a-F
                     /note="Human elongation factor-1a promoter, forward primer"
ORIGIN
        1 gtcaatcttt cacaaatttt gtaatccaga ggttgattgt cgacttaacg cgttcaggca
       61 ccgggcttgc gggtcatgca ccaggtgcgc ggtccttcgg gcacctcgac gtcggcggtg
      121 acggtgaagc cgagccgctc gtagaagggg aggttgcggg gcgcggaggt ctccaggaag
      181 gcgggcaccc cggcgcgctc ggccgcctcc actccgggga gcacgacggc gctgcccaga
      241 cccttgccct ggtggtcggg cgagactccg acggtggcca ggaaccacgc gggctccttg
      301 ggccggtgcg gcgccaggag gccttccatc tgttgctgcg cggccagccg ggaaccgctc
      361 aactcggcca tgcgcgggcc gatctcggcg aacaccgccc ccgcttcgac gctctccggc
      421 gtggtccaga ccgccacggc ggcgccgtcg tccgcgaccc acaccttgcc gatgtcgagc
      481 ccgacgcgcg tgaggaagag ttcttgcagc tcggtgaccc gctcgatgtg gcggtccgga
      541 tcgacggtgt ggcgcgtggc ggggtagtcg gcgaacgcgg cggcgagggt gcgtacggcc
      601 ctggggacgt cgtcgcgggt ggcgaggcgc accgtgggct tgtactcggt catggtggcc
      661 gtacgtcacg acacctgaaa tggaagaaaa aaactttgaa ccactgtctg aggcttgaga
      721 atgaaccaag atccaaactc aaaaagggca aattccaagg agaattacat caagtgccaa
      781 gctggcctaa cttcagtctc cacccactca gtgtggggaa actccatcgc ataaaacccc
      841 tccccccaac ctaaagacga cgtactccaa aagctcgaga actaatcgag gtgcctggac
      901 ggcgcccggt actccgtgga gtcacatgaa gcgacggctg aggacggaaa
//
